>Addgene plasmid #123186 | pSB62 - pL0_STR (pro + 5U) | addgene full sequence | sequence record 241420 | Addgene NGS Result
TTATAGGTTAATGTCATGATAATAATGGTTTCTTAGACGTCAGGTGGCACTTTTCGGGGAAATGTGCGCG
GAACCCCTATTTGTTTATTTTTCTAAATACATTCAAATATGTATCCGCTCATGAGACAATAACCCTGATA
AATGCTTCAATAATATTGAAAAAGGAAGAGTATGCGCTCACGCAACTGGTCCAGAACCTTGACCGAACGC
AGCGGTGGTAACGGCGCAGTGGCGGTTTTCATGGCTTGTTATGACTGTTTTTTTTTGGGGTACAGTCTAT
GCCTCGGGCATCCAAGCAGCAAGCGCGTTACGCCGTGGGTCGATGTTTGATGTTATGGAGCAGCAACGAT
GTTACGCAGCAGGGCAGTCGCCCTAAAACAAAGTTAAACATCATGAGGGAAGCGGTGATCGCCGAAGTAT
CGACTCAACTATCAGAGGTAGTTGGCGTCATCGAGCGCCATCTCGAACCGACGTTGCTGGCCGTACATTT
GTACGGCTCCGCAGTGGATGGCGGCCTGAAGCCACACAGCGATATTGATTTGCTGGTTACGGTGACCGTA
AGGCTTGATGAAACAACGCGGCGAGCTTTGATCAACGACCTTTTGGAAACTTCGGCTTCCCCTGGAGAGA
GCGAGATTCTCCGCGCTGTAGAAGTCACCATTGTTGTGCACGACGACATCATTCCGTGGCGTTATCCAGC
TAAGCGCGAACTGCAATTTGGAGAATGGCAGCGCAATGACATTCTTGCAGGTATCTTCGAGCCAGCCACG
ATCGACATTGATCTGGCTATCTTGCTGACAAAAGCAAGAGAACATAGCGTTGCCTTGGTAGGTCCAGCGG
CGGAGGAACTCTTTGATCCGGTTCCTGAACAGGATCTATTTGAGGCGCTAAATGAAACCTTAACGCTATG
GAACTCGCCGCCCGACTGGGCTGGCGATGAGCGAAATGTAGTGCTTACGTTGTCCCGCATTTGGTACAGC
GCAGTAACCGGCAAAATCGCGCCGAAGGATGTCGCTGCCGACTGGGCAATGGAGCGCCTGCCGGCCCAGT
ATCAGCCCGTCATACTTGAAGCTAGACAGGCTTATCTTGGACAAGAAGAAGATCGCTTGGCCTCGCGCGC
AGATCAGTTGGAAGAATTTGTCCATTACGTAAAAGGCGAGATCACCAAGGTAGTCGGCAAATAACTGTCA
GACCAAGTTTACTCATATATACTTTAGATTGATTTAAAACTTCATTTTTAATTTAAAAGGATCTAGGTGA
AGATCCTTTTTGATAATCTCATGACCAAAATCCCTTAACGTGAGTTTTCGTTCCACTGAGCGTCAGACCC
CGTAGAAAAGATCAAAGGATCTTCTTGAGATCCTTTTTTTCTGCGCGTAATCTGCTGCTTGCAAACAAAA
AAACCACCGCTACCAGCGGTGGTTTGTTTGCCGGATCAAGAGCTACCAACTCTTTTTCCGAAGGTAACTG
GCTTCAGCAGAGCGCAGATACCAAATACTGTTCTTCTAGTGTAGCCGTAGTTAGGCCACCACTTCAAGAA
CTCTGTAGCACCGCCTACATACCTCGCTCTGCTAATCCTGTTACCAGTGGCTGCTGCCAGTGGCGATAAG
TCGTGTCTTACCGGGTTGGACTCAAGACGATAGTTACCGGATAAGGCGCAGCGGTCGGGCTGAACGGGGG
GTTCGTGCACACAGCCCAGCTTGGAGCGAACGACCTACACCGAACTGAGATACCTACAGCGTGAGCTATG
AGAAAGCGCCACGCTTCCCGAAGGGAGAAAGGCGGACAGGTATCCGGTAAGCGGCAGGGTCGGAACAGGA
GAGCGCACGAGGGAGCTTCCAGGGGGAAACGCCTGGTATCTTTATAGTCCTGTCGGGTTTCGCCACCTCT
GACTTGAGCGTCGATTTTTGTGATGCTCGTCAGGGGGGCGGAGCCTATGGAAAAACGCCAGCAACGCGGC
CTTTTTACGGTTCCTGGCCTTTTGCTGGCCTTTTGCTCACATGTTCTTTCCTGCGTTATCCCCTGATTCT
GTGGATAACCGTATTACCGCCTTTGAGTGAGCTGATACCGCTCGCCGCAGCCGAACGACCGAGCGCAGCG
AGTCAGTGAGCGAGGAAGCGGAAGAGCGCCCAATACGCAAACCGCCTCTCCCCGCGCGTTGGCCGATTCA
TTAATCACTCTGTGGTCTCAGGAGGATCTTTATTGTTTGTATTTTCATAATTAATTAATCCCTACAACTG
ATTTCAAAAAAAAATCTATTTGAAAAAAATAATTCTGCTACTAAAAATTTTAAAATCTTCCTATAATATC
ATTTTACGAGTTTAATTTATTTATTATCATATTAAAACAATAATATTATTCATTACAGAAATTGGACAAA
CAAAAAGATCTAGCAAAAGTATTATGATTTTAATATATAGTCGAAAATACGAATTAGACAAGCGAAACAT
TTTGTAATTAAATCGCTATTTATCATATAATTATTTTACAATAATTAGTATTAGGAATTATAATTATTAA
TTGATGTATAAACCGATAAAAATATATTTATGATATATACAAAATAAAGGAATAAAAGAATGCATAAGTA
TATTGGATAAGCCTATAAATATTACTCCACGTGGTACATCACTCTTAGACCGCCTTCTTTGAAAGTGATT
TCCCTTGGACCTTGTTTGGTGAGTTTGTGGGCTTATTATATTCCTTCACTGTCCCTCTAAGTATCAAACC
ATACCCCATAGCTGCCCCTCTCTGCTTCACTCCCATCATTTACAGTCAACAATGTGAGACCACGAAGTGG
CTCTTCAGTGGACGAAAGGGCCTCGTGATACGCCTATTT
Features (pLannotate 1.2.2; 6 found; start..end, strand, type, name):
     67..171     +  promoter       AmpR promoter: bla
    162..242     -  CDS            int (fragment): INT2_ECOLX - Protein inferred from homology: Swiss-Prot protein existence level 3. Putative integrase believed to be involved in the insertion of antibiotic resistance genes into plasmids and transposons. From Escherichia coli.
    330..386     +  CDS            GmR (fragment): gentamycin acetyltransferase; aacC1; confers resistance to gentamycin
    393..1181    +  CDS            aadA: S3AD_ECOLX - Experimental evidence at protein level: Swiss-Prot protein existence level 1. Mediates bacterial resistance to the antibiotics streptomycin and spectinomycin. From Escherichia coli.
   1355..1943    +  rep_origin     ori: high-copy-number ColE1/pMB1/pBR322/pUC origin of replication
   2126..2175    +  CDS            lacI (fragment): lac repressor; lacI; The lac repressor binds to the lac operator to inhibit transcription in E. coli. This inhibition can be relieved by adding lactose or isopropyl-β-D-thiogalactopyranoside (IPTG).
