[The description below was written by a language model from this plasmid's Addgene catalogue record and pLannotate feature annotations shown in this document.]
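Description:
pSB62 - pL0_STR (pro + 5U) is a level 0 part plasmid for the Golden Gate Modular Cloning (MoClo) system, built in the pICH41295 backbone, the standard acceptor for parts in the "promoter plus 5' UTR" position. It is not an expression vector in its own right. It stores a single standardized DNA module in E. coli, to be released and assembled with coding sequence and terminator modules into plant transcription units. The sequenced record is 2,839 nt, which matches a 2,247 bp backbone plus a 590 bp insert. The annotated features are all backbone elements: a high-copy ColE1/pUC-type origin of replication and an aadA gene conferring spectinomycin and streptomycin resistance, preceded by a bla-type promoter. Short integrase, gentamicin acetyltransferase and lacI fragments are also annotated, and these appear to be non-functional remnants flanking the resistance cassette and cloning region.

The payload is the promoter and 5' UTR of the STR1 gene from Catharanthus roseus (Madagascar periwinkle). The automated feature table does not annotate this insert, so its position and its flanking type IIS sites are not shown. The insert contains no internal BpiI or BsaI sites, as required for MoClo assembly, which uses these enzymes at successive cloning levels. According to the depositor, the promoter can serve as a control in transactivation experiments. Its activation by the transcription factor ORCA3 and its repression by ZCT1 have been confirmed. The associated work concerns transient expression assays for gene function in C. roseus seedlings, where the part would typically drive a reporter gene.
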