Addgene plasmid #123186: pSB62 - pL0_STR (pro + 5U)
Purpose: Golden Gate (MoClo; PRO + 5U) compatible STR1 promoter from Catharanthus roseus
Depositing lab: Erin Cram & Carolyn Lee-Parsons. Depositing organization: Northeastern University. Publication: EASI Transformation: An Efficient Transient Expression Method for Analyzing Gene Function in Catharanthus roseus Seedlings. Mortensen S, Bernal-Franco D, Cole LF, Sathitloetsakun S, Cram EJ, Lee-Parsons CWT. Front Plant Sci. 2019 Jun 11;10:755. doi: 10.3389/fpls.2019.00755. eCollection 2019. PubMed 31263474.
Backbone
  Vector backbone: pICH41295
  Backbone manufacturer: Weber et al., 2011 (DOI:10.1371/journal.pone.0016765)
  Backbone size w/o insert (bp): 2247
  Vector type: Plant Expression ; part for plant expression
Growth in bacteria
  Bacterial resistance: Spectinomycin and Streptomycin, 50 & 50 μg/mL
  Growth temperature: 37°C
  Growth strain: DH5alpha
  Copy number: High Copy
Gene/Insert
  Gene/Insert name: Catharanthus roseus STR1 promoter and 5'UTR (alt name: GenBank: Y10182.1)
  Species: Catharanthus roseus
  Insert size (bp): 590
  Mutation: No BpiI and BsaI sites
  Cloning method: Restriction Enzyme; 5′ cloning site Unknown (unknown if destroyed); 3′ cloning site Unknown (unknown if destroyed)
Terms and licenses: Academic/Nonprofit Terms; Industry Terms: Not Available to Industry
Depositor comments: Golden Gate (MoClo; PRO + 5U) compatible STR1 promoter from Catharanthus roseus. Can be used as a control for transactivation experiments. Confirmed activation through ORCA3 and repression through ZCT1
How to cite: pSB62 - pL0_STR (pro + 5U) was a gift from Erin Cram & Carolyn Lee-Parsons (Addgene plasmid # 123186 ; http://n2t.net/addgene:123186 ; RRID:Addgene_123186)
